Addgene plasmid #227294: qTAG-C-Solo-mStayGold-EZR
Purpose: Donor template for mStayGold insertion into the C-terminus of the EZR locus. For membrane visualization. To be co-transfected with sgRNA plasmid px330-EZR (Addgene #227293)
Depositing lab: Laurence Pelletier. Publication: qTAG: an adaptable plasmid scaffold for CRISPR-based endogenous tagging. Philip R, Sharma A, Matellan L, Erpf AC, Hsu WH, Tkach JM, Wyatt HDM, Pelletier L. EMBO J. 2024 Dec 12. doi: 10.1038/s44318-024-00337-5. PubMed 39668248.
Backbone
  Vector backbone: pUC19
  Backbone manufacturer: Invitrogen
  Backbone size w/o insert (bp): 2686
  Vector type: Mammalian Expression, CRISPR ; Donor Template
Growth in bacteria
  Bacterial resistance: Ampicillin, 100 μg/mL
  Growth temperature: 37°C
  Growth strain: DH5alpha
  Copy number: High Copy
Gene/Insert
  Gene/Insert name: EZR Homology Arms flanking a mStayGold Tag (alt name: EZR)
  Species: H. sapiens (human)
  Insert size (bp): 1874
  Entrez Gene: EZR (a.k.a. CVIL, CVL, HEL-S-105, VIL2)
  Promoter: Promoterless
  Cloning method: Unknown
  Sequencing primers: 5′ CTGCAAGGCGATTAAGTTGGGTAAC; 3′ GGCTCGTATGTTGTGTGGAATTGT
Terms and licenses: Academic/Nonprofit Terms; Industry Terms: Not Available to Industry
Depositor comments: To be co-transfected with sgRNA plasmid px330-EZR (Addgene #227293): https://www.addgene.org/227293/
How to cite: qTAG-C-Solo-mStayGold-EZR was a gift from Laurence Pelletier (Addgene plasmid # 227294 ; http://n2t.net/addgene:227294 ; RRID:Addgene_227294)
