[The description below was written by a language model from this plasmid's Addgene catalogue record and pLannotate feature annotations shown in this document.]
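Description:
qTAG-C-Solo-mStayGold-EZR is a CRISPR homology-directed repair donor template built on the pUC19 backbone, designed to insert the green fluorescent protein mStayGold at the C-terminus of the endogenous human EZR (ezrin, also called VIL2) gene. It is propagated in E. coli as a high-copy plasmid through the ColE1/pUC origin and selected with ampicillin via the β-lactamase gene and its own promoter. The remaining annotated bacterial elements (lacZα fragment, lac promoter and operator, CAP binding site, and short lacI, bom and rop fragments) are pUC19 remnants flanking the cloning site and play no role in the tagging function.

The insert, recorded as about 1.9 kb, consists of EZR homology arms flanking the mStayGold tag and is promoterless, so the fluorescent protein is produced only after correct in-frame integration, when the fusion is expressed from the native EZR promoter at endogenous levels. The feature table identifies two EZR coding fragments separated by unannotated sequence, consistent with terminal exons and an intervening intron in the upstream arm. The region downstream of these fragments, which should hold the mStayGold sequence and the second homology arm, was not annotated by the automated tool, so any linkers or other details there are not documented in the table. No mammalian selection cassette is listed in the record.

The donor is meant to be co-transfected into human cells with a companion px330-based plasmid supplying Cas9 and an EZR-targeting sgRNA, which cuts the locus to stimulate repair from this template. Because ezrin links the cortical cytoskeleton to the plasma membrane, the resulting endogenous fusion serves as a marker for membrane visualization in live-cell imaging.
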