Features (pLannotate 1.2.2; 12 found; start..end, strand, type, name):
    137..236     +  misc_feature   bom (fragment): basis of mobility region from pBR322
    242..399     -  CDS            lacZα (fragment): LacZα fragment of β-galactosidase; lacZ fragment
    398..607     +  CDS            EZR (fragment): EZRI_HUMAN - Also known as VIL2. Experimental evidence at protein level: Swiss-Prot protein existence level 1. Probably involved in connections of major cytoskeletal structures to the plasma membrane. In epithelial cells, required for the formation of microvilli and membrane ruffles on the apical pole. Along with PLEKHG6, required for normal macropinocytosis. From Homo sapiens (Human).
    769..951     +  CDS            EZR (fragment): EZRI_HUMAN - Also known as VIL2. Experimental evidence at protein level: Swiss-Prot protein existence level 1. Probably involved in connections of major cytoskeletal structures to the plasma membrane. In epithelial cells, required for the formation of microvilli and membrane ruffles on the apical pole. Along with PLEKHG6, required for normal macropinocytosis. From Homo sapiens (Human).
   2291..2307    -  protein_bind   lac operator: The lac repressor binds to the lac operator to inhibit transcription in E. coli. This inhibition can be relieved by adding lactose or isopropyl-β-D-thiogalactopyranoside (IPTG). lac repressor encoded by lacI
   2315..2345    -  promoter       lac promoter: promoter for the E. coli lac operon
   2360..2381    -  protein_bind   CAP binding site: CAP binding activates transcription in the presence of cAMP. E. coli catabolite activator protein
   2394..2486    -  CDS            lacI (fragment): lac repressor; lacI; The lac repressor binds to the lac operator to inhibit transcription in E. coli. This inhibition can be relieved by adding lactose or isopropyl-β-D-thiogalactopyranoside (IPTG).
   2669..3257    -  rep_origin     ori: high-copy-number ColE1/pMB1/pBR322/pUC origin of replication
   3428..4288    -  CDS            AmpR: β-lactamase; bla; confers resistance to ampicillin, carbenicillin, and related antibiotics
   4289..4393    -  promoter       AmpR promoter: bla
   4488..35      +  CDS            rop (fragment) (across the origin): Rop protein, which maintains plasmids at low copy number; rop
>Addgene plasmid #227294 | qTAG-C-Solo-mStayGold-EZR | addgene full sequence | sequence record 451303 | Addgene NGS Result
TCGCGCGTTTCGGTGATGACGGTGAAAACCTCTGACACATGCAGCTCCCGGAGACGGTCACAGCTTGTCT
GTAAGCGGATGCCGGGAGCAGACAAGCCCGTCAGGGCGCGTCAGCGGGTGTTGGCGGGTGTCGGGGCTGG
CTTAACTATGCGGCATCAGAGCAGATTGTACTGAGAGTGCACCATATGCGGTGTGAAATACCGCACAGAT
GCGTAAGGAGAAAATACCGCATCAGGCGCCATTCGCCATTCAGGCTGCGCAACTGTTGGGAAGGGCGATC
GGTGCGGGCCTCTTCGCTATTACGCCAGCTGGCGAAAGGGGGATGTGCTGCAAGGCGATTAAGTTGGGTA
ACGCCAGGGTTTTCCCAGTCACGACGTTGTAAAACGACGGCCAGTGAATTCACCTGGTGATGACAGCACC
CCCGCCCCCACCACCCCCCGTGTACGAGCCGGTGAGCTACCATGTCCAGGAGAGCTTGCAGGATGAGGGC
GCAGAGCCCACGGGCTACAGCGCGGAGCTGTCTAGTGAGGGCATCCGGGATGACCGCAATGAGGAGAAGC
GCATCACTGAGGCAGAGAAGAACGAGCGTGTGCAGCGGCAGCTGCTGGTGAGGCCCACGGGGCTCTGTCT
CCAGGGAGCCTGCCTCGCTTTTGGAGCAGACAGGCTTGGGGAGGGCAGTGATGTGAGCCAGCCCCACCCA
GCACCCCTCTTGCCCTTCCTGTTTTCCTAGGGGACGGGCCGGGCCATATGGGGAGGAAGGGACTAGACCA
ACGCTGCTTAATGTTACAGACGCTGAGCAGCGAGCTGTCCCAGGCCCGAGATGAGAATAAGAGGACCCAC
AATGACATCATCCACAACGAGAACATGAGGCAAGGCCGGGACAAGTACAAGACGCTGCGGCAGATCCGGC
AGGGCAACACCAAGCAGCGCATCGACGAGTTCGAGGCCCTGGGAGGAAGCGGAGGATCTGGCGGTACCGG
CGGAAGCATGGTGTCTACAGGCGAGGAACTGTTTACCGGCGTGGTGCCCTTCAAGTTCCAGCTGAAGGGC
ACCATCAACGGCAAGAGCTTCACCGTGGAAGGCGAGGGCGAGGGCAATAGCCACGAGGGCAGCCACAAAG
GCAAGTATGTGTGCACCAGCGGCAAACTGCCAATGTCTTGGGCCGCCCTGGGAACTAGCTTCGGCTATGG
CATGAAATACTATACCAAGTACCCCAGCGGCCTGAAAAACTGGTTCCACGAGGTGATGCCTGAGGGCTTC
ACCTACGACAGACACATCCAGTACAAGGGCGACGGCAGCATCCACGCCAAGCACCAGCACTTCATGAAGA
ACGGCACCTACCACAACATCGTGGAGTTCACCGGCCAGGACTTCAAGGAGAACAGCCCCGTGCTGACCGG
CGACATGGACGTGAGCCTGCCCAACGAGGTGCAGCACATCCCCATTGATGACGGCGTGGAGTGCACAGTG
ACCCTGCAGTACCCTCTGCTGAGCGACGAAAGCAAGTGCGTGGAAGCCTATCAGAACACCATCATCAAGC
CCCTGCACAATCAGCCAGCCCCCGATGTGCCATTTCACTGGATCAGAAAGCAGTACACCCAGAGCAAGGA
CGACACCGAGGAGAGAGACCACATCATCCAGAGCGAGACCCTGGAGGCCCACCTGGGAGGTTCCCTCGAG
ACCGGTAAGAGCAAGTGATAACAGCCATGCAAGGACCAAGGGCAGAGGGGTGCTCATAGCGGGCGCTGCC
AGCCCCGCCACGCTTGTGTCTTTAGTGCTCCAAGTCTAGGAACTCCCTCAGATCCCAGTTCCTTTAGAAA
GCAGTTACCCAACAGAAACATTCTGGGCTGGGAACCAGGGAGGCGCCCTGGTTTGTTTTCCCCAGTTGTA
ATAGTGCCAAGCAGGCCTGATTCTCGCGATTATTCTCGAATCACCTCCTGTGTTGTGCTGGGAGCAGGAC
TGATTGAATTACGGAAAATGCCTGTAAAGTCTGAGTAAGAAACTTCATGCTGGCCTGTGTGATACAAGAG
TCAGCATCATTAAAGGAAACGTGGCAGGACTTCCATCTGTGCCATACTTGTTCTGTATTCGAAATGAGCT
CAAATTGATTTTTTAATTTCTATGAAGGATCCATCTTTGTATATTTACATGCTTAGAGGGGTGAAAATTA
TTTTGGAAATTGAGTCTGAAGCACTCTCGCACACACAGTGATTCCCTCCTCCCGTCACTCCACGCAGCTG
GCAGAGAGAAGCTTGGCGTAATCATGGTCATAGCTGTTTCCTGTGTGAAATTGTTATCCGCTCACAATTC
CACACAACATACGAGCCGGAAGCATAAAGTGTAAAGCCTGGGGTGCCTAATGAGTGAGCTAACTCACATT
AATTGCGTTGCGCTCACTGCCCGCTTTCCAGTCGGGAAACCTGTCGTGCCAGCTGCATTAATGAATCGGC
CAACGCGCGGGGAGAGGCGGTTTGCGTATTGGGCGCTCTTCCGCTTCCTCGCTCACTGACTCGCTGCGCT
CGGTCGTTCGGCTGCGGCGAGCGGTATCAGCTCACTCAAAGGCGGTAATACGGTTATCCACAGAATCAGG
GGATAACGCAGGAAAGAACATGTGAGCAAAAGGCCAGCAAAAGGCCAGGAACCGTAAAAAGGCCGCGTTG
CTGGCGTTTTTCCATAGGCTCCGCCCCCCTGACGAGCATCACAAAAATCGACGCTCAAGTCAGAGGTGGC
GAAACCCGACAGGACTATAAAGATACCAGGCGTTTCCCCCTGGAAGCTCCCTCGTGCGCTCTCCTGTTCC
GACCCTGCCGCTTACCGGATACCTGTCCGCCTTTCTCCCTTCGGGAAGCGTGGCGCTTTCTCATAGCTCA
CGCTGTAGGTATCTCAGTTCGGTGTAGGTCGTTCGCTCCAAGCTGGGCTGTGTGCACGAACCCCCCGTTC
AGCCCGACCGCTGCGCCTTATCCGGTAACTATCGTCTTGAGTCCAACCCGGTAAGACACGACTTATCGCC
ACTGGCAGCAGCCACTGGTAACAGGATTAGCAGAGCGAGGTATGTAGGCGGTGCTACAGAGTTCTTGAAG
TGGTGGCCTAACTACGGCTACACTAGAAGAACAGTATTTGGTATCTGCGCTCTGCTGAAGCCAGTTACCT
TCGGAAAAAGAGTTGGTAGCTCTTGATCCGGCAAACAAACCACCGCTGGTAGCGGTGGTTTTTTTGTTTG
CAAGCAGCAGATTACGCGCAGAAAAAAAGGATCTCAAGAAGATCCTTTGATCTTTTCTACGGGGTCTGAC
GCTCAGTGGAACGAAAACTCACGTTAAGGGATTTTGGTCATGAGATTATCAAAAAGGATCTTCACCTAGA
TCCTTTTAAATTAAAAATGAAGTTTTAAATCAATCTAAAGTATATATGAGTAAACTTGGTCTGACAGTTA
CCAATGCTTAATCAGTGAGGCACCTATCTCAGCGATCTGTCTATTTCGTTCATCCATAGTTGCCTGACTC
CCCGTCGTGTAGATAACTACGATACGGGAGGGCTTACCATCTGGCCCCAGTGCTGCAATGATACCGCGAG
ACCCACGCTCACCGGCTCCAGATTTATCAGCAATAAACCAGCCAGCCGGAAGGGCCGAGCGCAGAAGTGG
TCCTGCAACTTTATCCGCCTCCATCCAGTCTATTAATTGTTGCCGGGAAGCTAGAGTAAGTAGTTCGCCA
GTTAATAGTTTGCGCAACGTTGTTGCCATTGCTACAGGCATCGTGGTGTCACGCTCGTCGTTTGGTATGG
CTTCATTCAGCTCCGGTTCCCAACGATCAAGGCGAGTTACATGATCCCCCATGTTGTGCAAAAAAGCGGT
TAGCTCCTTCGGTCCTCCGATCGTTGTCAGAAGTAAGTTGGCCGCAGTGTTATCACTCATGGTTATGGCA
GCACTGCATAATTCTCTTACTGTCATGCCATCCGTAAGATGCTTTTCTGTGACTGGTGAGTACTCAACCA
AGTCATTCTGAGAATAGTGTATGCGGCGACCGAGTTGCTCTTGCCCGGCGTCAATACGGGATAATACCGC
GCCACATAGCAGAACTTTAAAAGTGCTCATCATTGGAAAACGTTCTTCGGGGCGAAAACTCTCAAGGATC
TTACCGCTGTTGAGATCCAGTTCGATGTAACCCACTCGTGCACCCAACTGATCTTCAGCATCTTTTACTT
TCACCAGCGTTTCTGGGTGAGCAAAAACAGGAAGGCAAAATGCCGCAAAAAAGGGAATAAGGGCGACACG
GAAATGTTGAATACTCATACTCTTCCTTTTTCAATATTATTGAAGCATTTATCAGGGTTATTGTCTCATG
AGCGGATACATATTTGAATGTATTTAGAAAAATAAACAAATAGGGGTTCCGCGCACATTTCCCCGAAAAG
TGCCACCTGACGTCTAAGAAACCATTATTATCATGACATTAACCTATAAAAATAGGCGTATCACGAGGCC
CTTTCGTC
